Addgene plasmid #155157: pBEL2077
Purpose: Expresses (Strep-MlaF_E170Q)-(6xHis-TEV-MlaB)
Depositing lab: Gira Bhabha & Damian Ekiert. Depositing organization: NYU Grossman School of Medicine. Publication: Structure of MlaFB uncovers novel mechanisms of ABC transporter regulation. Kolich LR, Chang YT, Coudray N, Giacometti SI, MacRae MR, Isom GL, Teran EM, Bhabha G, Ekiert DC. Elife. 2020 Jun 30;9. pii: 60030. doi: 10.7554/eLife.60030. PubMed 32602838.
Backbone
  Vector backbone: pET21a
  Backbone manufacturer: Thermo Fisher
  Backbone size w/o insert (bp): 5531
  Total vector size (bp): 6702
Growth in bacteria
  Bacterial resistance: Ampicillin, 100 μg/mL
  Growth temperature: 37°C
  Growth strain: DH5alpha
  Copy number: High Copy
Gene/Insert
  Gene/Insert name: MlaF-(6xHis-TEV-MlaB)
  Species: E. coli
  Insert size (bp): 1171
  Mutation: MlaF_E170Q
  Promoter: T7 promoter
  Cloning method: Gibson Cloning
  Sequencing primers: 5′ NA; 3′ NA
Terms and licenses: Academic/Nonprofit Terms; Industry Terms: Not Available to Industry
How to cite: pBEL2077 was a gift from Gira Bhabha & Damian Ekiert (Addgene plasmid # 155157 ; http://n2t.net/addgene:155157 ; RRID:Addgene_155157)
