[The description below was written by a language model from this plasmid's Addgene catalogue record and pLannotate feature annotations shown in this document.]
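Description:
pBEL2077 is a bacterial co-expression plasmid built on the pET21a backbone (about 6.7 kb in total) for producing two E. coli proteins, MlaF and MlaB, from a single T7-driven transcript. It is selected with ampicillin through the bla gene and replicates from a ColE1/pMB1-type origin. The backbone also carries the pBR322-derived bom and rop regions; the catalogue nevertheless lists it as high copy. An f1 origin is present as well. The plasmid encodes lacI, and a lac operator sits immediately downstream of the T7 promoter, so expression is repressed until IPTG induction in a host that supplies T7 RNA polymerase. A T7 terminator closes the cassette. The annotation also picks up short tetracycline-resistance fragments, a loxP site and a multiple cloning site remnant, which appear to be backbone remnants with no stated function here.

The insert, assembled by Gibson cloning, has an N-terminal Strep-tag II fused to mlaF, followed by mlaB. According to the catalogue, MlaB carries a 6xHis tag and a TEV protease cleavage site, although the feature table does not annotate these elements separately; the short gap between the two reading frames is where they would presumably lie. MlaF is the ATPase subunit that energises the MlaFEDB ABC transporter, which maintains outer membrane lipid asymmetry by retrograde phospholipid trafficking, and MlaB contributes to the assembly and activity of the complex. MlaF carries the E170Q substitution, whose functional consequence the record does not state. The orthogonal tags allow affinity purification of the MlaFB subcomplex via either partner, consistent with the structural and regulatory studies of MlaFB in the associated publication.
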