Features (pLannotate 1.2.2; 21 found; start..end, strand, type, name):
    602..679     -  promoter       lacI promoter: lacI
    687..966     -  CDS            TcR (fragment): tetracycline efflux protein; tet; confers resistance to tetracycline
    988..1006    +  promoter       T7 promoter: promoter for bacteriophage T7 RNA polymerase
   1007..1031    +  protein_bind   lac operator: The lac repressor binds to the lac operator to inhibit transcription in E. coli. This inhibition can be relieved by adding lactose or isopropyl-β-D-thiogalactopyranoside (IPTG). lac repressor encoded by lacI
   1088..1110    +  CDS            Strep-Tag II (fragment): peptide that binds Strep-Tactin®, an engineered form of streptavidin
   1112..1915    +  CDS            mlaF: MLAF_ECOLI - Also known as yrbF. Experimental evidence at protein level: Swiss-Prot protein existence level 1. Part of the ABC transporter complex MlaFEDB, which is involved in a phospholipid transport pathway that maintains lipid asymmetry in the outer membrane by retrograde trafficking of phospholipids from the outer membrane to the inner membrane. Responsible for energy coupling to the transport system. From Escherichia coli (strain K12).
   1965..2252    +  CDS            mlaB: MLAB_ECOLI - Also known as yrbB. Experimental evidence at protein level: Swiss-Prot protein existence level 1. Part of the ABC transporter complex MlaFEDB, which is involved in a phospholipid transport pathway that maintains lipid asymmetry in the outer membrane by retrograde trafficking of phospholipids from the outer membrane to the inner membrane (PubMed:19383799, PubMed:27529189). MlaB plays critical roles in both the assembly and activity of the complex. May act by modulating MlaF structure and stability (PubMed:27529189). From Escherichia coli (strain K12).
   2283..2332    +  CDS            SET1 (fragment): solubility-enhancement tag derived from T7 phage gene 10B
   2340..2387    +  terminator     T7 terminator: transcription terminator for bacteriophage T7 RNA polymerase
   2424..2852    +  rep_origin     f1 ori (sequence partly withheld): f1 bacteriophage origin of replication; arrow indicates direction of (+) strand synthesis
   2954..2987    +  protein_bind   loxP: Cre-mediated recombination occurs in the 8-bp core sequence (GCATACAT). Cre recombinase
   3017..3035    +  misc_feature   MCS (fragment): pBluescript multiple cloning site
   3066..3170    +  promoter       AmpR promoter: bla
   3171..4031    +  CDS            AmpR: β-lactamase; bla; confers resistance to ampicillin, carbenicillin, and related antibiotics
   4202..4790    +  rep_origin     ori: high-copy-number ColE1/pMB1/pBR322/pUC origin of replication
   4976..5115    -  misc_feature   bom: basis of mobility region from pBR322
   5217..5408    -  CDS            rop: Rop protein, which maintains plasmids at low copy number; rop
   5425..5805    +  CDS            YPB1_ECOLX: Protein predicted: Swiss-Prot protein existence level 4. From Escherichia coli.
   5877..6168    -  CDS            TcR (fragment): tetracycline efflux protein; tet; confers resistance to tetracycline
   6183..6204    -  protein_bind   CAP binding site: CAP binding activates transcription in the presence of cAMP. E. coli catabolite activator protein
   6217..601     -  CDS            lacI (across the origin): lac repressor; lacI; The lac repressor binds to the lac operator to inhibit transcription in E. coli. This inhibition can be relieved by adding lactose or isopropyl-β-D-thiogalactopyranoside (IPTG).
>Addgene plasmid #155157 | pBEL2077 | addgene full sequence | sequence record 309897 | Addgene NGS Result
AGCCAGCCAGACGCAGACGCGCCGAGACAGAACTTAATGGGCCCGCTAACAGCGCGATTTGCTGGTGACC
CAATGCGACCAGATGCTCCACGCCCAGTCGCGTACCGTCTTCATGGGAGAAAATAATACTGTTGATGGGT
GTCTGGTCAGAGACATCAAGAAATAACGCCGGAACATTAGTGCAGGCAGCTTCCACAGCAATGGCATCCT
GGTCATCCAGCGGATAGTTAATGATCAGCCCACTGACGCGTTGCGCGAGAAGATTGTGCACCGCCGCTTT
ACAGGCTTCGACGCCGCTTCGTTCTACCATCGACACCACCACGCTGGCACCCAGTTGATCGGCGCGAGAT
TTAATCGCCGCGACAATTTGCGACGGCGCGTGCAGGGCCAGACTGGAGGTGGCAACGCCAATCAGCAACG
ACTGTTTGCCCGCCAGTTGTTGTGCCACGCGGTTGGGAATGTAATTCAGCTCCGCCATCGCCGCTTCCAC
TTTTTCCCGCGTTTTCGCAGAAACGTGGCTGGCCTGGTTCACCACGCGGGAAACGGTCTGATAAGAGACA
CCGGCATACTCTGCGACATCGTATAACGTTACTGGTTTCACATTCACCACCCTGAATTGACTCTCTTCCG
GGCGCTATCATGCCATACCGCGAAAGGTTTTGCGCCATTCGATGGTGTCCGGGATCTCGACGCTCTCCCT
TATGCGACTCCTGCATTAGGAAGCAGCCCAGTAGTAGGTTGAGGCCGTTGAGCACCGCCGCCGCAAGGAA
TGGTGCATGCAAGGAGATGGCGCCCAACAGTCCCCCGGCCACGGGGCCTGCCACCATACCCACGCCGAAA
CAAGCGCTCATGAGCCCGAAGTGGCGAGCCCGATCTTCCCCATCGGTGATGTCGGCGATATAGGCGCCAG
CAACCGCACCTGTGGCGCCGGTGATGCCGGCCACGATGCGTCCGGCGTAGAGGATCGAGATCTCGATCCC
GCGAAATTAATACGACTCACTATAGGGGAATTGTGAGCGGATAACAATTCCCCTCTAGAAATAATTTTGT
TTAACTTTGGCCCAGGCGGCCAGGAGGGTCTCACATGTGGAGCCACCCGCAGTTCGAAAAAGAGCAGTCT
GTGGCGAATTTAGTCGATATGCGCGATGTCAGTTTTACGCGTGGCAATCGCTGCATCTTCGATAATATTT
CCCTGACCGTGCCGCGAGGGAAGATCACGGCGATCATGGGGCCATCGGGCATCGGTAAAACGACGCTACT
CCGTCTGATTGGCGGGCAAATCGCACCAGATCATGGTGAGATCCTTTTCGATGGTGAGAATATTCCGGCG
ATGTCTCGTTCGCGCCTGTATACAGTGCGCAAACGGATGAGCATGTTATTTCAGTCCGGGGCGTTGTTCA
CTGATATGAACGTATTTGACAACGTCGCCTATCCACTGCGCGAACATACCCAACTTCCCGCGCCATTGTT
GCATAGTACGGTGATGATGAAGCTGGAGGCCGTGGGGCTGCGTGGAGCGGCTAAACTAATGCCTTCTGAA
CTTTCCGGTGGGATGGCGCGGCGTGCAGCGCTGGCGCGTGCGATTGCGCTGGAGCCGGATCTCATCATGT
TTGATCAGCCTTTTGTTGGGCAAGATCCCATCACCATGGGCGTACTGGTGAAGCTGATTTCTGAGCTGAA
CAGCGCGCTGGGCGTGACTTGTGTGGTGGTTTCTCACGATGTGCCGGAAGTGTTAAGTATTGCGGATCAC
GCCTGGATCCTGGCGGACAAAAAAATTGTCGCTCATGGCAGTGCCCAGGCGTTGCAGGCGAATCCTGATC
CGCGCGTACGTCAGTTTCTGGACGGGATAGCTGACGGGCCTGTTCCGTTCCGCTATCCTGCCGGCGATTA
TCACGCTGATCTTTTACCAGGGAGTTAAGCCACTCATGCATCACCACCATCACCATGAAAATCTGTATTT
TCAGAGCGAGTCACTGAGCTGGATGCAGACGGGTGACACGCTGGCGTTATCCGGAGAGCTGGATCAGGAC
GTTTTGCTACCGCTTTGGGAAATGCGTGAGGAAGCGGTGAAGGGGATTACCTGCATCGATCTTAGCCGTG
TCTCCCGCGTGGATACGGGGGGACTGGCACTGCTGCTCCATCTTATCGATCTGGCGAAAAAGCAGGGCAA
CAATGTGACGCTTCAGGGGGTAAACGACAAAGTGTATACCCTGGCGAAATTGTATAATTTGCCTGCTGAT
GTTCTGCCTCGTTAAGAGAGACCGGCCAGGCCGGCCGATCCGGCTGCTAACAAAGCCCGAAAGGAAGCTG
AGTTGGCTGCTGCCACCGCTGAGCAATAACTAGCATAACCCCTTGGGGCCTCTAAACGGGTCTTGAGGGG
TTTTTTGCTGAAAGGAGGAACTATATCCGGATTGGCGAATGGG
[124 nt withheld, positions 2424-2547]
C
[91 nt withheld, positions 2549-2639]
A
[49 nt withheld, positions 2641-2689]
CCTTTGACGTTGGAGTCCACGTTCTTT
[37 nt withheld, positions 2717-2753]
ACCCTATCTCGGTCTATTCTTTTGATTTATAAGGGATTTTGCCGATTTCGGCCTATTGGTTAAAAAATGA
GCTGATTTAACAAAAATTTAACGCGAATTTTAACAAAATATTAACGCTTACAATTTAGGTGGCACTTTTC
GGGGAACGACGACCTGCAGCCAAGCTAGCTTGGCTGGACGTAAACTCCTCTTCAGACCTAATAACTTCGT
ATAGCATACATTATACGAAGTTATATTAAGGGTTATTGAATATGATCGGAATTGGGCTGCAGGAATTCGA
TAGCTTGGCTGCAGGTCGACCTCGAGGATGTGCGCGGAACCCCTATTTGTTTATTTTTCTAAATACATTC
AAATATGTATCCGCTCATGAGACAATAACCCTGATAAATGCTTCAATAATATTGAAAAAGGAAGAGTATG
AGTATTCAACATTTCCGTGTCGCCCTTATTCCCTTTTTTGCGGCATTTTGCCTTCCTGTTTTTGCTCACC
CAGAAACGCTGGTGAAAGTAAAAGATGCTGAAGATCAGTTGGGTGCACGAGTGGGTTACATCGAACTGGA
TCTCAACAGCGGTAAGATCCTTGAGAGTTTTCGCCCCGAAGAACGTTTTCCAATGATGAGCACTTTTAAA
GTTCTGCTATGTGGCGCGGTATTATCCCGTATTGACGCCGGGCAAGAGCAACTCGGTCGCCGCATACACT
ATTCTCAGAATGACTTGGTTGAGTACTCACCAGTCACAGAAAAGCATCTTACGGATGGCATGACAGTAAG
AGAATTATGCAGTGCTGCCATAACCATGAGTGATAACACTGCGGCCAACTTACTTCTGACAACGATCGGA
GGACCGAAGGAGCTAACCGCTTTTTTGCACAACATGGGGGATCATGTAACTCGCCTTGATCGTTGGGAAC
CGGAGCTGAATGAAGCCATACCAAACGACGAGCGTGACACCACGATGCCTGCAGCAATGGCAACAACGTT
GCGCAAACTATTAACTGGCGAACTACTTACTCTAGCTTCCCGGCAACAATTAATAGACTGGATGGAGGCG
GATAAAGTTGCAGGACCACTTCTGCGCTCGGCCCTTCCGGCTGGCTGGTTTATTGCTGATAAATCTGGAG
CCGGTGAGCGTGGCTCTCGCGGTATCATTGCAGCACTGGGGCCAGATGGTAAGCCCTCCCGTATCGTAGT
TATCTACACGACGGGGAGTCAGGCAACTATGGATGAACGAAATAGACAGATCGCTGAGATAGGTGCCTCA
CTGATTAAGCATTGGTAACTGTCAGACCAAGTTTACTCATATATACTTTAGATTGATTTAAAACTTCATT
TTTAATTTAAAAGGATCTAGGTGAAGATCCTTTTTGATAATCTCATGACCAAAATCCCTTAACGTGAGTT
TTCGTTCCACTGAGCGTCAGACCCCGTAGAAAAGATCAAAGGATCTTCTTGAGATCCTTTTTTTCTGCGC
GTAATCTGCTGCTTGCAAACAAAAAAACCACCGCTACCAGCGGTGGTTTGTTTGCCGGATCAAGAGCTAC
CAACTCTTTTTCCGAAGGTAACTGGCTTCAGCAGAGCGCAGATACCAAATACTGTCCTTCTAGTGTAGCC
GTAGTTAGGCCACCACTTCAAGAACTCTGTAGCACCGCCTACATACCTCGCTCTGCTAATCCTGTTACCA
GTGGCTGCTGCCAGTGGCGATAAGTCGTGTCTTACCGGGTTGGACTCAAGACGATAGTTACCGGATAAGG
CGCAGCGGTCGGGCTGAACGGGGGGTTCGTGCACACAGCCCAGCTTGGAGCGAACGACCTACACCGAACT
GAGATACCTACAGCGTGAGCTATGAGAAAGCGCCACGCTTCCCGAAGGGAGAAAGGCGGACAGGTATCCG
GTAAGCGGCAGGGTCGGAACAGGAGAGCGCACGAGGGAGCTTCCAGGGGGAAACGCCTGGTATCTTTATA
GTCCTGTCGGGTTTCGCCACCTCTGACTTGAGCGTCGATTTTTGTGATGCTCGTCAGGGGGGCGGAGCCT
ATGGAAAAACGCCAGCAACGCGGCCTTTTTACGGTTCCTGGCCTTTTGCTGGCCTTTTGCTCACATGTTC
TTTCCTGCGTTATCCCCTGATTCTGTGGATAACCGTATTACCGCCTTTGAGTGAGCTGATACCGCTCGCC
GCAGCCGAACGACCGAGCGCAGCGAGTCAGTGAGCGAGGAAGCGGAAGAGCGCCTGATGCGGTATTTTCT
CCTTACGCATCTGTGCGGTATTTCACACCGCAATGGTGCACTCTCAGTACAATCTGCTCTGATGCCGCAT
AGTTAAGCCAGTATACACTCCGCTATCGCTACGTGACTGGGTCATGGCTGCGCCCCGACACCCGCCAACA
CCCGCTGACGCGCCCTGACGGGCTTGTCTGCTCCCGGCATCCGCTTACAGACAAGCTGTGACCGTCTCCG
GGAGCTGCATGTGTCAGAGGTTTTCACCGTCATCACCGAAACGCGCGAGGCAGCTGCGGTAAAGCTCATC
AGCGTGGTCGTGAAGCGATTCACAGATGTCTGCCTGTTCATCCGCGTCCAGCTCGTTGAGTTTCTCCAGA
AGCGTTAATGTCTGGCTTCTGATAAAGCGGGCCATGTTAAGGGCGGTTTTTTCCTGTTTGGTCACTGATG
CCTCCGTGTAAGGGGGATTTCTGTTCATGGGGGTAATGATACCGATGAAACGAGAGAGGATGCTCACGAT
ACGGGTTACTGATGATGAACATGCCCGGTTACTGGAACGTTGTGAGGGTAAACAACTGGCGGTATGGATG
CGGCGGGACCAGAGAAAAATCACTCAGGGTCAATGCCAGCGCTTCGTTAATACAGATGTAGGTGTTCCAC
AGGGTAGCCAGCAGCATCCTGCGATGCAGATCCGGAACATAATGGTGCAGGGCGCTGACTTCCGCGTTTC
CAGACTTTACGAAACACGGAAACCGAAGACCATTCATGTTGTTGCTCAGGTCGCAGACGTTTTGCAGCAG
CAGTCGCTTCACGTTCGCTCGCGTATCGGTGATTCATTCTGCTAACCAGTAAGGCAACCCCGCCAGCCTA
GCCGGGTCCTCAACGACAGGAGCACGATCATGCGCACCCGTGGGGCCGCCATGCCGGCGATAATGGCCTG
CTTCTCGCCGAAACGTTTGGTGGCGGGACCAGTGACGAAGGCTTGAGCGAGGGCGTGCAAGATTCCGAAT
ACCGCAAGCGACAGGCCGATCATCGTCGCGCTCCAGCGAAAGCGGTCCTCGCCGAAAATGACCCAGAGCG
CTGCCGGCACCTGTCCTACGAGTTGCATGATAAAGAAGACAGTCATAAGTGCGGCGACGATAGTCATGCC
CCGCGCCCACCGGAAGGAGCTGACTGGGTTGAAGGCTCTCAAGGGCATCGGTCGAGATCCCGGTGCCTAA
TGAGTGAGCTAACTTACATTAATTGCGTTGCGCTCACTGCCCGCTTTCCAGTCGGGAAACCTGTCGTGCC
AGCTGCATTAATGAATCGGCCAACGCGCGGGGAGAGGCGGTTTGCGTATTGGGCGCCAGGGTGGTTTTTC
TTTTCACCAGTGAGACGGGCAACAGCTGATTGCCCTTCACCGCCTGGCCCTGAGAGAGTTGCAGCAAGCG
GTCCACGCTGGTTTGCCCCAGCAGGCGAAAATCCTGTTTGATGGTGGTTAACGGCGGGATATAACATGAG
CTGTCTTCGGTATCGTCGTATCCCACTACCGAGATATCCGCACCAACGCGCAGCCCGGACTCGGTAATGG
CGCGCATTGCGCCCAGCGCCATCTGATCGTTGGCAACCAGCATCGCAGTGGGAACGATGCCCTCATTCAG
CATTTGCATGGTTTGTTGAAAACCGGACATGGCACTCCAGTCGCCTTCCCGTTCCGCTATCGGCTGAATT
TGATTGCGAGTGAGATATTTATGCC
